>Addgene plasmid #64391 | 3x_a1gRNAOp_pCYC1m_yeBFP2 | depositor partial sequence | sequence record 111613 | 3xa1_pCYC1m
AAGCTTGATATCGAATTCCTGCAGCCCGGGTACTGTATGTACATACAGTAGCTCGAAAATATTAATTACT
GTATGTACATACAGTAGATCCTCGAAAATATTAATTACTGTATGTACATACAGTACTATGGCATGCATGT
GCTCTGTATGTATATAAAACTCTTGTTTTCTTCTTTTCTCTAAATATTCTTTCCTTATACATTAGGACCT
TTGCAGCATAAATTACTATACTTCTATAGACACACAAACACAAATACACACACTAATCTAGATAAAAAAT
GGTTTCCAAGGGTGAAG
