>Addgene plasmid #64391 | 3x_a1gRNAOp_pCYC1m_yeBFP2 | addgene partial sequence | sequence record 111615 | M13-F20 5'-TGTAAAACGACGGCCAGT-3'
GGTACCGGGCCCCCCCTCGAGGTCGACGGTATCGATAAGCTTGATATCGAATTCCTGCAGCCCGGGTACT
GTATGTACATACAGTAGGATCCTCGAAAATATTAATTACTGTATGTACATACAGTA
