>Addgene plasmid #64391 | 3x_a1gRNAOp_pCYC1m_yeBFP2 | addgene partial sequence | sequence record 112033 | M13-Rev 5'-CAGGAAACAGCTATGACC-3'
AAAGCTGGAGCTCCACCGCGGTGGCGGCCGGATCTTCGAGCGTCCCAAAACCTTCTCAAGCAAGGTTTTC
AGTATAATGTTACATGCGTACACGCGTCTGTACAGAAAAAAAAGAAAAATTTGAAATATAAATAACGTTC
TTAATACTAACATAACTATAAAAAAATAAATAGGGACCTAGACTTCAGGTTGTCTAACTCCTTCCTTTTC
GGTTAGAGCGGATCTTAGCTAGCCGCGGTACCAAGCTTACTCGAGTTACTTGTACAATTCGTCCATACCC
AAAGTGATACCAGCAGCAGTACGAAATTCTAACAAGACCATGTGATCTCTCTTTTCATTTGGGTCCTTAG
ACAAGACAGATTGGGTAGACAAGTAATGAGAATCTGGTAATAAGACTGGACCGTCACCAATTGGAGTGTT
TTGTTGGTAGTGGTCAGCTAATTGGACAGAACCGTCTTCAACGTTGTGTCTGATTTTAAAGTTGACCTTA
ATACCGTTCTTTTGCTTAACAGCCATAATGTAAATATTATGGGAGTTGAAATTGTATTCTAACTTGTGAC
CCAAAATGTTACCATCTTCCTTGAAATCAACACCCTTCAATTCGATTCTATTGACTAAAGTATCACCTTC
GAACTTGACTTCGGCTCTAGTTTTGTAAGTACCATCGTCCTTGAAGAAGATAGTTCTTTCTTGAACGTAA
CCTTCTGGCATGGCGGATTTAAAGAAATCATGTTGCTTCATGTGATCTGGGTAACGGGCGAAACATTGAA
CACCGTGAGACAAAGTG
