[The description below was written by a language model from this plasmid's Addgene catalogue record.]
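Description:
3x_a1gRNAOp_pCYC1m_yeBFP2 is a yeast expression reporter plasmid built on the pRS406 backbone, with a stated total size of about 5.5 kb (roughly 4.5 kb of backbone plus a 1 kb insert). pRS406 belongs to the pRS40x series of yeast integrating vectors, which lack a yeast replication origin and are normally maintained by integration into the genome. Selection in yeast is through the URA3 auxotrophic marker. In bacteria the plasmid is propagated as a high-copy construct under ampicillin selection. No feature table accompanies the record, so details such as the terminator and the exact arrangement of backbone elements are not stated.

The payload is a synthetic reporter cassette in which three copies of the "a1" guide RNA operator site sit upstream of a minimal CYC1 promoter (pCYC1m) that drives yeast-enhanced BFP2, a blue fluorescent protein listed with S. cerevisiae as its species. A minimal promoter of this kind generally gives low basal expression on its own, so output depends on factors recruited to the adjacent operator sites. Here those sites are intended as targets for a matching a1 guide RNA. The associated work concerns tunable eukaryotic transcription factors based on CRISPR/Cas, which suggests that an RNA-guided Cas-derived regulator binds the operators to modulate transcription, with blue fluorescence as the readout. Having three operator copies allows multiple regulator molecules to bind the same promoter. The guide RNA and the Cas-based factor are not described as part of this plasmid and would presumably be supplied from separate constructs.
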