Addgene plasmid #64391: 3x_a1gRNAOp_pCYC1m_yeBFP2
Purpose: encodes three a1 operator sites upstream of minimal pCYC1 promoter driving yeast enhanced BFP
Depositing lab: Timothy Lu. Depositing organization: Massachusetts Institute of Technology. Publication: Tunable and Multifunctional Eukaryotic Transcription Factors Based on CRISPR/Cas. Farzadfard F, Perli SD, Lu TK. ACS Synth Biol. 2013 Sep 11. 10.1021/sb400081r PubMed 23977949.
Backbone
  Vector backbone: pRS406
  Backbone size w/o insert (bp): 4500
  Total vector size (bp): 5500
  Vector type: Yeast Expression
  Selectable markers: URA3
Growth in bacteria
  Bacterial resistance: Ampicillin, 100 μg/mL
  Growth temperature: 37°C
  Growth strain: DH5alpha
  Copy number: High Copy
Gene/Insert
  Gene/Insert name: yeast enhanced BFP2
  Species: S. cerevisiae (budding yeast)
  Insert size (bp): 1000
Terms and licenses: Academic/Nonprofit Terms; Industry Terms: Not Available to Industry
How to cite: 3x_a1gRNAOp_pCYC1m_yeBFP2 was a gift from Timothy Lu (Addgene plasmid # 64391 ; http://n2t.net/addgene:64391 ; RRID:Addgene_64391)
